Addgene plasmid #178409: pOME0209
Purpose: KSHV pre microRNA K12-5wt
Depositing lab: Dirk Dittmer. Depositing organization: University of North Carolina at Chapel Hill. Publication: Novel modulators of p53-signaling encoded by unknown genes of emerging viruses. Alzhanova D, Corcoran K, Bailey AG, Long K, Taft-Benz S, Graham RL, Broussard GS, Heise M, Neumann G, Halfmann P, Kawaoka Y, Baric RS, Damania B, Dittmer DP. PLoS Pathog. 2021 Jan 7;17(1):e1009033. doi: 10.1371/journal.ppat.1009033. eCollection 2021 Jan. PubMed 33411764.
Backbone
  Vector backbone: pSIREN
  Backbone size w/o insert (bp): 6539
  Vector type: RNAi
Growth in bacteria
  Bacterial resistance: Ampicillin, 100 μg/mL
  Growth temperature: 37°C
  Growth strain: NEB Stable
  Copy number: High Copy
Gene/Insert
  Gene/Insert name: KSHV K 12
  Species: Kaposi's sarcoma-associated herpesvirus
  Insert size (bp): 174
  Cloning method: Unknown
  Sequencing primers: 5′ U6 promoter
Terms and licenses: Academic/Nonprofit Terms; Industry Terms: Not Available to Industry
Depositor comments: Sequences and further information can be found at https://www.med.unc.edu/orfeome/downloads/pome
How to cite: pOME0209 was a gift from Dirk Dittmer (Addgene plasmid # 178409 ; http://n2t.net/addgene:178409 ; RRID:Addgene_178409)
