[The description below was written by a language model from this plasmid's Addgene catalogue record and pLannotate feature annotations shown in this document.]
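Description:
pOME0209 is a pSIREN-based RNAi-type plasmid carrying a 174 bp insert from Kaposi's sarcoma-associated herpesvirus, described as the wild-type pre-microRNA K12-5. The full sequenced record is 6,711 nt, consistent with the stated 6,539 bp backbone plus the insert. It is maintained in bacteria through a high-copy ColE1/pUC-type origin and selected with ampicillin via the β-lactamase gene and its own promoter.

The feature table shows the architecture of a self-inactivating gammaretroviral vector. A CMV enhancer/promoter is fused to a truncated Moloney murine sarcoma virus 5' LTR, which would drive transcription of the vector genome in packaging cells. This is followed by an MESV packaging signal and a truncated gag segment lacking its start codon, elements that promote encapsidation of the RNA. Downstream lies a human U6 RNA polymerase III promoter. The viral insert itself is not annotated, but the unannotated stretch following U6 at the end of the circular map, together with the listed U6 sequencing primer, suggests that the pre-microRNA sits there and is expressed as a small Pol III transcript. A separate internal CMV enhancer/promoter drives DsRed-Express, a rapidly maturing red fluorescent protein that marks transfected or transduced cells. The cassette ends in a short env fragment and a ΔU3 3' LTR, which inactivates LTR promoter activity after integration. An SV40 promoter and small rop and bom fragments are backbone remnants, and no mammalian drug-selection marker is annotated.

The plasmid belongs to a viral gene collection associated with a study of viral modulators of p53 signalling. It is suited to expressing this KSHV microRNA precursor in mammalian cells with fluorescent tracking.
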