Features (pLannotate 1.2.2; 18 found; start..end, strand, type, name):
     66..369     +  enhancer       CMV enhancer: human cytomegalovirus immediate early enhancer
    370..573     +  promoter       CMV promoter: human cytomegalovirus (CMV) immediate early promoter
    618..1295    +  CDS            DsRed-Express: rapidly maturing tetrameric variant of DsRed fluorescent protein (Bevis and Glick, 2002) mammalian codon-optimized
   1301..1373    +  CDS            env (fragment): murine leukemia virus gPr80 envelope polyprotein precursor; env; proteolytically cleaved into gp70SU and p15TM subunits
   1415..1840    +  LTR            3' LTR (ΔU3): self-inactivating 3' long terminal repeat (LTR) from Moloney murine leukemia virus
   1909..1949    +  CDS            rop (fragment): Rop protein, which maintains plasmids at low copy number; rop
   2051..2089    +  misc_feature   bom (fragment): basis of mobility region from pBR322
   2106..2435    +  promoter       SV40 promoter: SV40 enhancer and early promoter
   2441..2542    +  misc_feature   bom (fragment): basis of mobility region from pBR322
   2728..3316    -  rep_origin     ori: high-copy-number ColE1/pMB1/pBR322/pUC origin of replication
   3487..4347    -  CDS            AmpR: β-lactamase; bla; confers resistance to ampicillin, carbenicillin, and related antibiotics
   4348..4452    -  promoter       AmpR promoter: bla
   4638..5017    +  enhancer       CMV enhancer: human cytomegalovirus immediate early enhancer
   5018..5221    +  promoter       CMV promoter: human cytomegalovirus (CMV) immediate early promoter
   5222..5397    +  LTR            5' LTR (truncated): truncated long terminal repeat from Moloney murine sarcoma virus
   5519..5793    +  misc_feature   MESV Ψ (fragment): packaging signal of murine embryonic stem cell virus
   5860..6276    +  CDS            gag (truncated): truncated Moloney murine leukemia virus (MMLV) gag gene lacking the start codon
   6300..6540    +  promoter       U6 promoter: RNA polymerase III promoter for human U6 snRNA
>Addgene plasmid #178409 | pOME0209 | addgene full sequence | sequence record 351318 | Addgene NGS Result
AATTCTAGTTATTAATAGTAATCAATTACGGGGTCATTAGTTCATAGCCCATATATGGAGTTCCGCGTTA
CATAACTTACGGTAAATGGCCCGCCTGGCTGACCGCCCAACGACCCCCGCCCATTGACGTCAATAATGAC
GTATGTTCCCATAGTAACGCCAATAGGGACTTTCCATTGACGTCAATGGGTGGAGTATTTACGGTAAACT
GCCCACTTGGCAGTACATCAAGTGTATCATATGCCAAGTACGCCCCCTATTGACGTCAATGACGGTAAAT
GGCCCGCCTGGCATTATGCCCAGTACATGACCTTATGGGACTTTCCTACTTGGCAGTACATCTACGTATT
AGTCATCGCTATTACCATGGTGATGCGGTTTTGGCAGTACATCAATGGGCGTGGATAGCGGTTTGACTCA
CGGGGATTTCCAAGTCTCCACCCCATTGACGTCAATGGGAGTTTGTTTTGGCACCAAAATCAACGGGACT
TTCCAAAATGTCGTAACAACTCCGCCCCATTGACGCAAATGGGCGGTAGGCGTGTACGGTGGGAGGTCTA
TATAAGCAGAGCTGGTTTAGTGAACCGTCAGATCCGCTAGCGCTACCGGTCGCCACCATGGCCTCCTCCG
AGGACGTCATCAAGGAGTTCATGCGCTTCAAGGTGCGCATGGAGGGCTCCGTGAACGGCCACGAGTTCGA
GATCGAGGGCGAGGGCGAGGGCCGCCCCTACGAGGGCACCCAGACCGCCAAGCTGAAGGTGACCAAGGGC
GGCCCCCTGCCCTTCGCCTGGGACATCCTGTCCCCCCAGTTCCAGTACGGCTCCAAGGTGTACGTGAAGC
ACCCCGCCGACATCCCCGACTACAAGAAGCTGTCCTTCCCCGAGGGCTTCAAGTGGGAGCGCGTGATGAA
CTTCGAGGACGGCGGCGTGGTGACCGTGACCCAGGACTCCTCCCTGCAGGACGGCTCCTTCATCTACAAG
GTGAAGTTCATCGGCGTGAACTTCCCCTCCGACGGCCCCGTAATGCAGAAGAAGACTATGGGCTGGGAGG
CCTCCACCGAGCGCCTGTACCCCCGCGACGGCGTGCTGAAGGGCGAGATCCACAAGGCCCTGAAGCTGAA
GGACGGCGGCCACTACCTGGTGGAGTTCAAGTCCATCTACATGGCCAAGAAGCCCGTGCAGCTGCCCGGC
TACTACTACGTGGACTCCAAGCTGGACATCACCTCCCACAACGAGGACTACACCATCGTGGAGCAGTACG
AGCGCGCCGAGGGCCGCCACCACCTGTTCCTGTAGCTCGAGATATCAGTGGTCCAGGCTCTAGTTTTGAC
TCAACAATATCACCAGCTGAAGCCTATAGAGTACGAGCCATAGATAAAATAAAAGATTTTATTTAGTCTC
CAGAAAAAGGGGGGAATGAAAGACCCCACCTGTAGGTTTGGCAAGCTAGCTTAAGTAACGCCATTTTGCA
AGGCATGGAAAAATACATAACTGAGAATAGAGAAGTTCAGATCAAGGTCAGGAACAGATGGAACAGGGTC
GACCCTAGAGAACCATCAGATGTTTCCAGGGTGCCCCAAGGACCTGAAATGACCCTGTGCCTTATTTGAA
CTAACCAATCAGTTCGCTTCTCGCTTCTGTTCGCGCGCTTCTGCTCCCCGAGCTCAATAAAAGAGCCCAC
AACCCCTCACTCGGGGCGCCAGTCCTCCGATTGACTGAGTCGCCCGGGTACCCGTGTATCCAATAAACCC
TCTTGCAGTTGCATCCGACTTGTGGTCTCGCTGTTCCTTGGGAGGGTCTCCTCTGAGTGATTGACTACCC
GTCAGCGGGGGTCTTTCATTTGGGGGCTCGTCCGGGATCGGGAGACCCCTGCCCAGGGACCACCGACCCA
CCACCGGGAGGTAAGCTGGCTGCCTCGCGCGTTTCGGTGATGACGGTGAAAACCTCTGACACATGCAGCT
CCCGGAGACGGTCACAGCTTGTCTGTAAGCGGATGCCGGGAGCAGACAAGCCCGTCAGGGCGCGTCAGCG
GGTGTTGGCGGGTGTCGGGGCGCAGCCATGACCCAGTCACGTAGCGATAGCGGAGTGTAGATCCGGCTGT
GGAATGTGTGTCAGTTAGGGTGTGGAAAGTCCCCAGGCTCCCCAGCAGGCAGAAGTATGCAAAGCATGCA
TCTCAATTAGTCAGCAACCAGGTGTGGAAAGTCCCCAGGCTCCCCAGCAGGCAGAAGTATGCAAAGCATG
CATCTCAATTAGTCAGCAACCATAGTCCCGCCCCTAACTCCGCCCATCCCGCCCCTAACTCCGCCCAGTT
CCGCCCATTCTCCGCCCCATGGCTGACTAATTTTTTTTATTTATGCAGAGGCCGAGGCCGCCTCGGCCTC
TGAGCTATTCCAGAAGTAGTGAGGAGGCTTTTTTGGAGGCCTAGGCTTTTGCAAAAAGCTTACTGGCTTA
ACTATGCGGCATCAGAGCAGATTGTACTGAGAGTGCACCATATGCGGTGTGAAATACCGCACAGATGCGT
AAGGAGAAAATACCGCATCAGGCGCTCTTCCGCTTCCTCGCTCACTGACTCGCTGCGCTCGGTCGTTCGG
CTGCGGCGAGCGGTATCAGCTCACTCAAAGGCGGTAATACGGTTATCCACAGAATCAGGGGATAACGCAG
GAAAGAACATGTGAGCAAAAGGCCAGCAAAAGGCCAGGAACCGTAAAAAGGCCGCGTTGCTGGCGTTTTT
CCATAGGCTCCGCCCCCCTGACGAGCATCACAAAAATCGACGCTCAAGTCAGAGGTGGCGAAACCCGACA
GGACTATAAAGATACCAGGCGTTTCCCCCTGGAAGCTCCCTCGTGCGCTCTCCTGTTCCGACCCTGCCGC
TTACCGGATACCTGTCCGCCTTTCTCCCTTCGGGAAGCGTGGCGCTTTCTCATAGCTCACGCTGTAGGTA
TCTCAGTTCGGTGTAGGTCGTTCGCTCCAAGCTGGGCTGTGTGCACGAACCCCCCGTTCAGCCCGACCGC
TGCGCCTTATCCGGTAACTATCGTCTTGAGTCCAACCCGGTAAGACACGACTTATCGCCACTGGCAGCAG
CCACTGGTAACAGGATTAGCAGAGCGAGGTATGTAGGCGGTGCTACAGAGTTCTTGAAGTGGTGGCCTAA
CTACGGCTACACTAGAAGGACAGTATTTGGTATCTGCGCTCTGCTGAAGCCAGTTACCTTCGGAAAAAGA
GTTGGTAGCTCTTGATCCGGCAAACAAACCACCGCTGGTAGCGGTGGTTTTTTTGTTTGCAAGCAGCAGA
TTACGCGCAGAAAAAAAGGATCTCAAGAAGATCCTTTGATCTTTTCTACGGGGTCTGACGCTCAGTGGAA
CGAAAACTCACGTTAAGGGATTTTGGTCATGAGATTATCAAAAAGGATCTTCACCTAGATCCTTTTAAAT
TAAAAATGAAGTTTTAAATCAATCTAAAGTATATATGAGTAAACTTGGTCTGACAGTTACCAATGCTTAA
TCAGTGAGGCACCTATCTCAGCGATCTGTCTATTTCGTTCATCCATAGTTGCCTGACTCCCCGTCGTGTA
GATAACTACGATACGGGAGGGCTTACCATCTGGCCCCAGTGCTGCAATGATACCGCGAGACCCACGCTCA
CCGGCTCCAGATTTATCAGCAATAAACCAGCCAGCCGGAAGGGCCGAGCGCAGAAGTGGTCCTGCAACTT
TATCCGCCTCCATCCAGTCTATTAATTGTTGCCGGGAAGCTAGAGTAAGTAGTTCGCCAGTTAATAGTTT
GCGCAACGTTGTTGCCATTGCTGCAGGCATCGTGGTGTCACGCTCGTCGTTTGGTATGGCTTCATTCAGC
TCCGGTTCCCAACGATCAAGGCGAGTTACATGATCCCCCATGTTGTGCAAAAAAGCGGTTAGCTCCTTCG
GTCCTCCGATCGTTGTCAGAAGTAAGTTGGCCGCAGTGTTATCACTCATGGTTATGGCAGCACTGCATAA
TTCTCTTACTGTCATGCCATCCGTAAGATGCTTTTCTGTGACTGGTGAGTACTCAACCAAGTCATTCTGA
GAATAGTGTATGCGGCGACCGAGTTGCTCTTGCCCGGCGTCAACACGGGATAATACCGCGCCACATAGCA
GAACTTTAAAAGTGCTCATCATTGGAAAACGTTCTTCGGGGCGAAAACTCTCAAGGATCTTACCGCTGTT
GAGATCCAGTTCGATGTAACCCACTCGTGCACCCAACTGATCTTCAGCATCTTTTACTTTCACCAGCGTT
TCTGGGTGAGCAAAAACAGGAAGGCAAAATGCCGCAAAAAAGGGAATAAGGGCGACACGGAAATGTTGAA
TACTCATACTCTTCCTTTTTCAATATTATTGAAGCATTTATCAGGGTTATTGTCTCATGAGCGGATACAT
ATTTGAATGTATTTAGAAAAATAAACAAATAGGGGTTCCGCGCACATTTCCCCGAAAAGTGCCACCTGAC
GTCTAAGAAACCATTATTATCATGACATTAACCTATAAAAATAGGCGTATCACGAGGCCCTTTCGTCTTC
AAGAATTAGCTTGGCCATTGCATACGTTGTATCCATATCATAATATGTACATTTATATTGGCTCATGTCC
AACATTACCGCCATGTTGACATTGATTATTGACTAGTTATTAATAGTAATCAATTACGGGGTCATTAGTT
CATAGCCCATATATGGAGTTCCGCGTTACATAACTTACGGTAAATGGCCCGCCTGGCTGACCGCCCAACG
ACCCCCGCCCATTGACGTCAATAATGACGTATGTTCCCATAGTAACGCCAATAGGGACTTTCCATTGACG
TCAATGGGTGGAGTATTTACGGTAAACTGCCCACTTGGCAGTACATCAAGTGTATCATATGCCAAGTACG
CCCCCTATTGACGTCAATGACGGTAAATGGCCCGCCTGGCATTATGCCCAGTACATGACCTTATGGGACT
TTCCTACTTGGCAGTACATCTACGTATTAGTCATCGCTATTACCATGGTGATGCGGTTTTGGCAGTACAT
CAATGGGCGTGGATAGCGGTTTGACTCACGGGGATTTCCAAGTCTCCACCCCATTGACGTCAATGGGAGT
TTGTTTTGGCACCAAAATCAACGGGACTTTCCAAAATGTCGTAACAACTCCGCCCCATTGACGCAAATGG
GCGGTAGGCGTGTACGGTGGGAGGTCTATATAAGCAGAGCTCAATAAAAGAGCCCACAACCCCTCACTCG
GCGCGCCAGTCTTCCGATAGACTGCGTCGCCCGGGTACCCGTATTCCCAATAAAGCCTCTTGCTGTTTGC
ATCCGAATCGTGGTCTCGCTGTTCCTTGGGAGGGTCTCCTCTGAGTGATTGACTACCCACGACGGGGGTC
TTTCATTTGGGGGCTCGTCCGGGATTTGGAGACCCCTGCCCAGGGACCACCGACCCACCACCGGGAGGTA
AGCTGGCCAGCAACTTATCTGTGTCTGTCCGATTGTCTAGTGTCTATGTTTGATGTTATGCGCCTGCGTC
TGTACTAGTTAGCTAACTAGCTCTGTATCTGGCGGACCCGTGGTGGAACTGACGAGTTCTGAACACCCGG
CCGCAACCCTGGGAGACGTCCCAGGGACTTTGGGGGCCGTTTTTGTGGCCCGACCTGAGGAAGGGAGTCG
ATGTGGAATCCGACCCCGTCAGGATATGTGGTTCTGGTAGGAGACGAGAACCTAAAACAGTTCCCGCCTC
CGTCTGAATTTTTGCTTTCGGTTTGGAACCGAAGCCGCGCGTCTTGTCTGCTGCAGCGCTGCAGCATCGT
TCTGTGTTGTCTCTGTCTGACTGTGTTTCTGTATTTGTCTGAAAATTAGGGCCAGACTGTTACCACTCCC
TTAAGTTTGACCTTAGGTCACTGGAAAGATGTCGAGCGGATCGCTCACAACCAGTCGGTAGATGTCAAGA
AGAGACGTTGGGTTACCTTCTGCTCTGCAGAATGGCCAACCTTTAACGTCGGATGGCCGCGAGACGGCAC
CTTTAACCGAGACCTCATCACCCAGGTTAAGATCAAGGTCTTTTCACCTGGCCCGCATGGACACCCAGAC
CAGGTCCCCTACATCGTGACCTGGGAAGCCTTGGCTTTTGACCCCCCTCCCTGGGTCAAGCCCTTTGTAC
ACCCTAAGCCTCCGCCTCCTCTTCCTCCATCCGCCCCGTCTCTCCCCCTTGAACCTCCTCGTTCGACCCC
GCCTCGATCCTCCCTTTATCCAGCCCTCACTCCTTCTCTAGGCGCCGGAATTGAAGATCTGGGCAGGAAG
AGGGCCTATTTCCCATGATTCCTTCATATTTGCATATACGATACAAGGCTGTTAGAGAGATAATTAGAAT
TAATTTGACTGTAAACACAAAGATATTAGTACAAAATACGTGACGTAGAAAGTAATAATTTCTTGGGTAG
TTTGCAGTTTTAAAATTATGTTTTAAAATGGACTATCATATGCTTACCGTAACTTGAAAGTATTTCGATT
TCTTGGCTTTATATATCTTGTGGAAAGGACGAGGATCCGGATGTCTACGCCTCTCAAACCTCGTGGGCAC
GGCGTCATGACTAAGGGGGAGTTTGACCTAGGTAGTCCCTGGTGCCCTAAGGGTCTACATCAAGCACTTA
GGATGCCTGGAACTTGCCGGTCATAAGACCATAACCTGGTGCCACAAAAACCTATGCGGGG
