>Addgene plasmid #178409 | pOME0209 | depositor partial sequence | sequence record 346478 | Insert
GGATCCGGATGTCTACGCCTCTCAAACCTCGTGGGCACGGCGTCATGACTAAGGGGGAGTTTGACCTAGG
TAGTCCCTGGTGCCCTAAGGGTCTACATCAAGCACTTAGGATGCCTGGAACTTGCCGGTCATAAGACCAT
AACCTGGTGCCACAAAAACCTATGCGGGGAATTC
