>Addgene plasmid #178409 | pOME0209 | depositor partial sequence | sequence record 346479 | Backbone
AATTCTAGTTATTAATAGTAATCAATTACGGGGTCATTAGTTCATAGCCCATATATGGAGTTCCGCGTTA
CATAACTTACGGTAAATGGCCCGCCTGGCTGACCGCCCAACGACCCCCGCCCATTGACGTCAATAATGAC
GTATGTTCCCATAGTAACGCCAATAGGGACTTTCCATTGACGTCAATGGTGGAGTATTTACGGTAAACTG
CCCACTTGGCAGTACATCAAGTGTATCATATGCCAAGTACGCCCCCTATTGACGTCAATGACGGTAAATG
GCCCGCCTGGCATTATGCCCAGTACATGACCTTATGGGACTTTCCTACTTGGCAGTACATCTACGTATTA
GTCATCGCTATTACCATGGTGATGCGGTTTTGGCAGTACATCAATGGGCGTGGATAGCGGTTTGACTCAC
GGGGATTTCCAAGTCTCCACCCCATTGACGTCAATGGGAGTTTGTTTTGGCACCAAAATCAACGGGACTT
TCCAAAATGTCGTAACAACTCCGCCCCATTGACGCAAATGGGCGGTAGGCGTGTACGGTGGGAGGTCTAT
ATAAGCAGAGCTGGTTTAGTGAACCGTCAGATCCGCTAGCGCTACCGGTCGCCACCATGGCCTCCTCCGA
GGACGTCATCAAGGAGTTCATGCGCTTCAAGGTGCGCATGGAGGGCTCCGTGAACGGCCACGAGTTCGAG
ATCGAGGGCGAGGGCGAGGGCCGCCCCTACGAGGGCACCCAGACCGCCAAGCTGAAGGTGACCAAGGGCG
GCCCCCTGCCCTTCGCCTGGGACATCCTGTCCCCCCAGTTCCAGTACGGCTCCAAGGTGTACGTGAAGCA
CCCCGCCGACATCCCCGACTACAAGAAGCTGTCCTTCCCCGAGGGCTTCAAGTGGGAGCGCGTGATGAAC
TTCGAGGACGGCGGCGTGGTGACCGTGACCCAGGACTCCTCCCTGCAGGACGGCTCCTTCATCTACAAGG
TGAAGTTCATCGGCGTGAACTTCCCCTCCGACGGCCCCGTAATGCAGAAGAAGACTATGGGCTGGGAGGC
CTCCACCGAGCGCCTGTACCCCCGCGACGGCGTGCTGAAGGGCGAGATCCACAAGGCCCTGAAGCTGAAG
GACGGCGGCCACTACCTGGTGGAGTTCAAGTCCATCTACATGGCCAAGAAGCCCGTGCAGCTGCCCGGCT
ACTACTACGTGGACTCCAAGCTGGACATCACCTCCCACAACGAGGACTACACCATCGTGGAGCAGTACGA
GCGCGCCGAGGGCCGCCACCACCTGTTCCTGTAGCTCGAGATATCAGTGGTCCAGGCTCTAGTTTTGACT
CAACAATATCACCAGCTGAAGCCTATAGAGTACGAGCCATAGATAAAATAAAAGATTTTATTTAGTCTCC
AGAAAAAGGGGGGAATGAAAGACCCCACCTGTAGGTTTGGCAAGCTAGCTTAAGTAACGCCATTTTGCAA
GGCATGGAAAAATACATAACTGAGAATAGAGAAGTTCAGATCAAGGTCAGGAACAGATGGAACAGGGTCG
ACCCTAGAGAACCATCAGATGTTTCCAGGGTGCCCCAAGGACCTGAAATGACCCTGTGCCTTATTTGAAC
TAACCAATCAGTTCGCTTCTCGCTTCTGTTCGCGCGCTTCTGCTCCCCGAGCTCAATAAAAGAGCCCACA
ACCCCTCACTCGGGGCGCCAGTCCTCCGATTGACTGAGTCGCCCGGGTACCCGTGTATCCAATAAACCCT
CTTGCAGTTGCATCCGACTTGTGGTCTCGCTGTTCCTTGGGAGGGTCTCCTCTGAGTGATTGACTACCCG
TCAGCGGGGGTCTTTCATTTGGGGGCTCGTCCGGGATCGGGAGACCCCTGCCCAGGGACCACCGACCCAC
CACCGGGAGGTAAGCTGGCTGCCTCGCGCGTTTCGGTGATGACGGTGAAAACCTCTGACACATGCAGCTC
CCGGAGACGGTCACAGCTTGTCTGTAAGCGGATGCCGGGAGCAGACAAGCCCGTCAGGGCGCGTCAGCGG
GTGTTGGCGGGTGTCGGGGCGCAGCCATGACCCAGTCACGTAGCGATAGCGGAGTGTAGATCCGGCTGTG
GAATGTGTGTCAGTTAGGGTGTGGAAAGTCCCCAGGCTCCCCAGCAGGCAGAAGTATGCAAAGCATGCAT
CTCAATTAGTCAGCAACCAGGTGTGGAAAGTCCCCAGGCTCCCCAGCAGGCAGAAGTATGCAAAGCATGC
ATCTCAATTAGTCAGCAACCATAGTCCCGCCCCTAACTCCGCCCATCCCGCCCCTAACTCCGCCCAGTTC
CGCCCATTCTCCGCCCCATGGCTGACTAATTTTTTTTATTTATGCAGAGGCCGAGGCGCCTCGGCCTCTG
AGCTATTCCAGAAGTAGTGAGGAGGCTTTTTTGGAGGCCTAGGCTTTTGCAAAAAGCTTACTGGCTTAAC
TATGCGGCATCAGAGCAGATTGTACTGAGAGTGCACCATATGCGGTGTGAAATACCGCACAGATGCGTAA
GGAGAAAATACCGCATCAGGCGCTCTTCCGCTTCCTCGCTCACTGACTCGCTGCGCTCGGTCGTTCGGCT
GCGGCGAGCGGTATCAGCTCACTCAAAGGCGGTAATACGGTTATCCACAGAATCAGGGGATAACGCAGGA
AAGAACATGTGAGCAAAAGGCCAGCAAAAGGCCAGGAACCGTAAAAAGGCCGCGTTGCTGGCGTTTTTCC
ATAGGCTCCGCCCCCCTGACGAGCATCACAAAAATCGACGCTCAAGTCAGAGGTGGCGAAACCCGACAGG
ACTATAAAGATACCAGGCGTTTCCCCCTGGAAGCTCCCTCGTGCGCTCTCCTGTTCCGACCCTGCCGCTT
ACCGGATACCTGTCCGCCTTTCTCCCTTCGGGAAGCGTGGCGCTTTCTCATAGCTCACGCTGTAGGTATC
TCAGTTCGGTGTAGGTCGTTCGCTCCAAGCTGGGCTGTGTGCACGAACCCCCCGTTCAGCCCGACCGCTG
CGCCTTATCCGGTAACTATCGTCTTGAGTCCAACCCGGTAAGACACGACTTATCGCCACTGGCAGCAGCC
ACTGGTAACAGGATTAGCAGAGCGAGGTATGTAGGCGGTGCTACAGAGTTCTTGAAGTGGTGGCCTAACT
ACGGCTACACTAGAAGGACAGTATTTGGTATCTGCGCTCTGCTGAAGCCAGTTACCTTCGGAAAAAGAGT
TGGTAGCTCTTGATCCGGCAAACAAACCACCGCTGGTAGCGGTGGTTTTTTTGTTTGCAAGCAGCAGATT
ACGCGCAGAAAAAAAGGATCTCAAGAAGATCCTTTGATCTTTTCTACGGGGTCTGACGCTCAGTGGAACG
AAAACTCACGTTAAGGGATTTTGGTCATGAGATTATCAAAAAGGATCTTCACCTAGATCCTTTTAAATTA
AAAATGAAGTTTTAAATCAATCTAAAGTATATATGAGTAAACTTGGTCTGACAGTTACCAATGCTTAATC
AGTGAGGCACCTATCTCAGCGATCTGTCTATTTCGTTCATCCATAGTTGCCTGACTCCCCGTCGTGTAGA
TAACTACGATACGGGAGGGCTTACCATCTGGCCCCAGTGCTGCAATGATACCGCGAGACCCACGCTCACC
GGCTCCAGATTTATCAGCAATAAACCAGCCAGCCGGAAGGGCCGAGCGCAGAAGTGGTCCTGCAACTTTA
TCCGCCTCCATCCAGTCTATTAATTGTTGCCGGGAAGCTAGAGTAAGTAGTTCGCCAGTTAATAGTTTGC
GCAACGTTGTTGCCATTGCTGCAGGCATCGTGGTGTCACGCTCGTCGTTTGGTATGGCTTCATTCAGCTC
CGGTTCCCAACGATCAAGGCGAGTTACATGATCCCCCATGTTGTGCAAAAAAGCGGTTAGCTCCTTCGGT
CCTCCGATCGTTGTCAGAAGTAAGTTGGCCGCAGTGTTATCACTCATGGTTATGGCAGCACTGCATAATT
CTCTTACTGTCATGCCATCCGTAAGATGCTTTTCTGTGACTGGTGAGTACTCAACCAAGTCATTCTGAGA
ATAGTGTATGCGGCGACCGAGTTGCTCTTGCCCGGCGTCAACACGGGATAATACCGCGCCACATAGCAGA
ACTTTAAAAGTGCTCATCATTGGAAAACGTTCTTCGGGGCGAAAACTCTCAAGGATCTTACCGCTGTTGA
GATCCAGTTCGATGTAACCCACTCGTGCACCCAACTGATCTTCAGCATCTTTTACTTTCACCAGCGTTTC
TGGGTGAGCAAAAACAGGAAGGCAAAATGCCGCAAAAAAGGGAATAAGGGCGACACGGAAATGTTGAATA
CTCATACTCTTCCTTTTTCAATATTATTGAAGCATTTATCAGGGTTATTGTCTCATGAGCGGATACATAT
TTGAATGTATTTAGAAAAATAAACAAATAGGGGTTCCGCGCACATTTCCCCGAAAAGTGCCACCTGACGT
CTAAGAAACCATTATTATCATGACATTAACCTATAAAAATAGGCGTATCACGAGGCCCTTTCGTCTTCAA
GAATTAGCTTGGCCATTGCATACGTTGTATCCATATCATAATATGTACATTTATATTGGCTCATGTCCAA
CATTACCGCCATGTTGACATTGATTATTGACTAGTTATTAATAGTAATCAATTACGGGGTCATTAGTTCA
TAGCCCATATATGGAGTTCCGCGTTACATAACTTACGGTAAATGGCCCGCCTGGCTGACCGCCCAACGAC
CCCCGCCCATTGACGTCAATAATGACGTATGTTCCCATAGTAACGCCAATAGGGACTTTCCATTGACGTC
AATGGTGGAGTATTTACGGTAAACTGCCCACTTGGCAGTACATCAAGTGTATCATATGCCAAGTACGCCC
CCTATTGACGTCAATGACGGTAAATGGCCCGCCTGGCATTATGCCCAGTACATGACCTTATGGGACTTTC
CTACTTGGCAGTACATCTACGTATTAGTCATCGCTATTACCATGGTGATGCGGTTTTGGCAGTACATCAA
TGGGCGTGGATAGCGGTTTGACTCACGGGGATTTCCAAGTCTCCACCCCATTGACGTCAATGGGAGTTTG
TTTTGGCACCAAAATCAACGGGACTTTCCAAAATGTCGTAACAACTCCGCCCCATTGACGCAAATGGGCG
GTAGGCGTGTACGGTGGGAGGTCTATATAAGCAGAGCTCAATAAAAGAGCCCACAACCCCTCACTCGGCG
CGCCAGTCTTCCGATAGACTGCGTCGCCCGGGTACCCGTATTCCCAATAAAGCCTCTTGCTGTTTGCATC
CGAATCGTGGTCTCGCTGTTCCTTGGGAGGGTCTCCTCTGAGTGATTGACTACCCACGACGGGGGTCTTT
CATTTGGGGGCTCGTCCGGGATTTGGAGACCCCTGCCCAGGGACCACCGACCCACCACCGGGAGGTAAGC
TGGCCAGCAACTTATCTGTGTCTGTCCGATTGTCTAGTGTCTATGTTTGATGTTATGCGCCTGCGTCTGT
ACTAGTTAGCTAACTAGCTCTGTATCTGGCGGACCCGTGGTGGAACTGACGAGTTCTGAACACCCGGCCG
CAACCCTGGGAGACGTCCCAGGGACTTTGGGGGCCGTTTTTGTGGCCCGACCTGAGGAAGGGAGTCGATG
TGGAATCCGACCCCGTCAGGATATGTGGTTCTGGTAGAGACGAGAACCTAAAACAGTTCCCGCCTCCGTC
TGAATTTTTGCTTTCGGTTTGGAACCGAAGCCGCGCGTCTTGTCTGCTGCAGCGCTGCAGCATCGTTCTG
TGTTGTCTCTGTCTGACTGTGTTTCTGTATTTGTCTGAAAATTAGGGCCAGACTGTTACCACTCCCTTAA
GTTTGACCTTAGGTCACTGGAAAGATGTCGAGCGGATCGCTCACAACCAGTCGGTAGATGTCAAGAAGAG
ACGTTGGGTTACCTTCTGCTCTGCAGAATGGCCAACCTTTAACGTCGGATGGCCGCGAGACGGCACCTTT
AACCGAGACCTCATCACCCAGGTTAAGATCAAGGTCTTTTCACCTGGCCCGCATGGACACCCAGACCAGG
TCCCCTACATCGTGACCTGGGAAGCCTTGGCTTTTGACCCCCCTCCCTGGGTCAAGCCCTTTGTACACCC
TAAGCCTCCGCCTCCTCTTCCTCCATCCGCCCCGTCTCTCCCCCTTGAACCTCCTCGTTCGACCCCGCCT
CGATCCTCCCTTTATCCAGCCCTCACTCCTTCTCTAGGCGCCGGAATTGAAGATCTGGGCAGGAAGAGGG
CCTATTTCCCATGATTCCTTCATATTTGCATATACGATACAAGGCTGTTAGAGAGATAATTAGAATTAAT
TTGACTGTAAACACAAAGATATTAGTACAAAATACGTGACGTAGAAAGTAATAATTTCTTGGGTAGTTTG
CAGTTTTAAAATTATGTTTTAAAATGGACTATCATATGCTTACCGTAACTTGAAAGTATTTCGATTTCTT
GGCTTTATATATCTTGTGGAAAGGACGAG
